Addgene plasmid #84216: Osa-pCAMBIA-1301-STTM399
Purpose: Disturb the expression of miR399 in rice
Depositing lab: Guiliang Tang. Depositing organization: Michigan Technological University. Publication: Effective small RNA destruction by the expression of a short tandem target mimic in Arabidopsis. Yan J, Gu Y, Jia X, Kang W, Pan S, Tang X, Chen X, Tang G. Plant Cell. 2012 Feb;24(2):415-27. doi: 10.1105/tpc.111.094144. Epub 2012 Feb 17. PubMed 22345490.
Backbone
  Vector backbone: pCAMBIA-1301
  Backbone manufacturer: CAMBIA Company
  Backbone size w/o insert (bp): 11827
  Vector type: Bacterial Expression, Yeast Expression, Plant Expression
  Selectable markers: Hygromycin
Growth in bacteria
  Bacterial resistance: Chloramphenicol and Kanamycin, 25 & 50 μg/mL
  Growth temperature: 37°C
  Growth strain: DH5alpha
  Copy number: Unknown
Gene/Insert
  Gene/Insert name: miR399 (alt name: Osa-miR399)
  Species: Rice
  Insert size (bp): 2846
  GenBank ID: miRBase (MI0001053-MI0001063)
  Promoter: 2x35S
  Cloning method: Restriction Enzyme; 5′ cloning site PacI (unknown if destroyed); 3′ cloning site PacI (unknown if destroyed)
  Sequencing primers: 5′ 35S promoter; 3′ AGGTTTAGTCGTCTCGTGTCTG
Terms and licenses: Academic/Nonprofit Terms; Industry Terms: Not Available to Industry
Depositor comments: This plasmid used to disturb miR399’s expression by STTM method invented by Dr. Guiliang Tang’s Lab in Michigan Technological University (Plant cell, 2012), Houghton, MI, USA. The method used to construct this plasmid refers to Tang et al., (Methods, 2012) with minor revision. The STTM sequence in this plasmid may contain discrepancies compared to the reference sequence(s). According to the depositing lab, these mutations should not affect plasmid function. For additional published information regarding this plasmid, please see https://www.cell.com/molecular-plant/pdf/S1674-2052(18)30275-2.pdf?_returnURL=https%3A%2F%2Flinkinghub.elsevier.com%2Fretrieve%2Fpii%2FS1674205218302752%3Fshowall%3Dtrue#
How to cite: Osa-pCAMBIA-1301-STTM399 was a gift from Guiliang Tang (Addgene plasmid # 84216 ; http://n2t.net/addgene:84216 ; RRID:Addgene_84216)
