[The description below was written by a language model from this plasmid's Addgene catalogue record and pLannotate feature annotations shown in this document.]
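Description:
Osa-pCAMBIA-1301-STTM399 is a plant binary T-DNA vector built on pCAMBIA-1301 and designed to interfere with miR399 in rice using the short tandem target mimic (STTM) approach. In this approach, a non-coding transcript carrying tandem decoy binding sites for a microRNA sequesters it and triggers its degradation. The backbone carries the pVS1 oriV with the RepA and StaA genes, which are the elements normally used for maintenance in Agrobacterium. It also has a ColE1/pBR322-type origin with the bom site for propagation in E. coli, and a kanamycin resistance gene outside the T-DNA borders. The record lists dual chloramphenicol and kanamycin selection in bacteria. This matches the feature table, where a chloramphenicol acetyltransferase gene lies within the inserted cassette alongside fragments of a cloning-vector origin and T7 and SP6 promoters. These appear to have been carried over from an intermediate vector when the roughly 2.8 kb cassette was moved in through PacI sites.

Between the nopaline-type left and right borders, the T-DNA contains three plant expression units. A CaMV 35S promoter drives hygromycin phosphotransferase with a CaMV poly(A) signal, allowing selection of transformed plant tissue. A second 35S promoter drives a catalase-intron-containing GUS reporter with a His tag and NOS terminator, which is expressed in plants but not bacteria. The STTM cassette is listed as under a 2x35S promoter, annotated as a 35S fragment adjacent to a full 35S promoter across the sequence origin, and is followed by a CaMV poly(A) signal. The STTM module itself is not annotated and presumably sits in the short gap between promoter and terminator. The depositor notes that it may differ slightly from the reference sequence without affecting function. The construct is used for loss-of-function studies of the miR399 family in rice.
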