Features (pLannotate 1.2.2; 35 found; start..end, strand, type, name):
      1..346     +  promoter       CaMV 35S promoter: strong constitutive promoter from cauliflower mosaic virus
    507..683     +  polyA_signal   CaMV poly(A) signal: cauliflower mosaic virus polyadenylation signal
   1245..1263    -  promoter       SP6 promoter: promoter for bacteriophage SP6 RNA polymerase
   1328..1987    -  CDS            CmR: chloramphenicol acetyltransferase; cat; confers resistance to chloramphenicol
   1988..2024    -  promoter       cat promoter (fragment): promoter of the E. coli cat gene encoding chloramphenicol acetyltransferase
   2024..2052    -  promoter       tet promoter: E. coli promoter for tetracycline efflux protein gene
   2114..2282    -  rep_origin     ori (fragment): high-copy-number ColE1/pMB1/pBR322/pUC origin of replication
   2290..2307    +  misc_feature   MCS (fragment): pUC18/19 multiple cloning site
   2310..2464    +  CDS            lacZα (fragment): LacZα fragment of β-galactosidase; lacZ fragment
   2704..3045    +  promoter       CaMV 35S promoter: strong constitutive promoter from cauliflower mosaic virus
   3066..5088    +  CDS            GUS (fragment): β-glucuronidase This version of the gusA gene has a 5' extension with a catalase intron to ensure expression in plants but not bacteria.
   5094..5112    +  CDS            9xHis (fragment): 9xHis affinity tag
   5147..5399    +  terminator     NOS terminator: nopaline synthase terminator and poly(A) signal
   5421..5445    +  misc_feature   RB T-DNA repeat: right border repeat from nopaline C58 T-DNA
   5785..6186    +  CDS            Y4CG_SINFN (fragment): Protein inferred from homology: Swiss-Prot protein existence level 3. From Sinorhizobium fredii (strain NBRC 101917 / NGR234).
   6746..7375    +  CDS            pVS1 StaA: stability protein from the Pseudomonas plasmid pVS1 (Heeb et al., 2000)
   7804..8877    +  CDS            pVS1 RepA: replication protein from the Pseudomonas plasmid pVS1 (Heeb et al., 2000)
   8943..9137    +  rep_origin     pVS1 oriV: origin of replication for the Pseudomonas plasmid pVS1 (Heeb et al., 2000)
   9340..9379    +  CDS            rop (fragment): Rop protein, which maintains plasmids at low copy number; rop
   9481..9621    +  misc_feature   bom: basis of mobility region from pBR322
   9807..10395   -  rep_origin     ori: high-copy-number ColE1/pMB1/pBR322/pUC origin of replication
  10482..11276   -  CDS            KanR: aminoglycoside phosphotransferase; aphA-3; confers resistance to kanamycin
  11701..11725   +  misc_feature   LB T-DNA repeat: left border repeat from nopaline C58 T-DNA
  11803..11977   -  polyA_signal   CaMV poly(A) signal: cauliflower mosaic virus polyadenylation signal
  12018..13043   -  CDS            HygR: hygromycin B phosphotransferase confers resistance to hygromycin
  13116..13461   -  promoter       CaMV 35S promoter: strong constitutive promoter from cauliflower mosaic virus
  13118..13164   -  promoter       minimal CaMV 35S promoter: minimal 35S promoter from cauliflower mosaic virus
  13551..13639   +  CDS            lacI (fragment): lac repressor; lacI; The lac repressor binds to the lac operator to inhibit transcription in E. coli. This inhibition can be relieved by adding lactose or isopropyl-β-D-thiogalactopyranoside (IPTG).
  13652..13673   +  protein_bind   CAP binding site: CAP binding activates transcription in the presence of cAMP. E. coli catabolite activator protein
  13688..13718   +  promoter       lac promoter: promoter for the E. coli lac operon
  13722..13744   +  protein_bind   lac operator (fragment): The lac repressor binds to the lac operator to inhibit transcription in E. coli. This inhibition can be relieved by adding lactose or isopropyl-β-D-thiogalactopyranoside (IPTG). lac repressor encoded by lacI
  13775..13806   +  misc_feature   MCS (fragment): pUC18/19 multiple cloning site
  13820..13861   -  rep_origin     ori (fragment): high-copy-number ColE1/pMB1/pBR322/pUC origin of replication
  13966..13984   +  promoter       T7 promoter: promoter for bacteriophage T7 RNA polymerase
  14053..14341   +  promoter       CaMV 35S promoter (fragment): strong constitutive promoter from cauliflower mosaic virus
>Addgene plasmid #84216 | Osa-pCAMBIA-1301-STTM399 | addgene full sequence | sequence record 174361 | Addgene NGS Result
TGAGACTTTTCAACAAAGGGTAATTTCGGGAAACCTCCTCGGATTCCATTGCCCAGCTATCTGTCACCTC
ATCGAAAGGACAGTAGAAAAGGAAGGTGGCTCCTACAAATGCCATCATTGCGATAAAGGAAAGGCTATCA
TTCAAGATGCCTCTGCCGACAGTGGTCCCAAAGATGGACCCCCACCCACGAGGAGCATCGTGGAAAAAGA
AGACGTTCCAACCACGTCTTCAAAGCAAGTGGATTGATGTGACATCTCCACTGACATAAGGGATGACGCA
CAACCCCACTATCCTTCGCAAGGCCCTTCCTCTATATAAGGAAGTTCATTTCATTTGGAGAGGACAGCCC
AAGCTTCAGGGCAATTCCTATCCTTTGGCAGTTGTTGTTGTTATGGTCTAATTTAAATATGGTCTAAAGA
AGAAGAATCTGGGCAAATCCTATCCTTTGGCAGAATTCGGTACGCTGAAATCACCAGTCTCTCTCTACAA
ATCTATCTCTCTCTATTTTCTCCATAAATAATGTGTGAGTAGTTTCCCGATAAGGGAAATTAGGGTTCTT
ATAGGGTTTCGCTCATGTGTTGAGCATATAAGAAACCCTTAGTATGTATTTGTATTTGTAAAATACTTCT
ATCAATAAAATTTCTAATTCCTAAAACCAAAATCCAGTACTAAAATCCAGATCTCCTAAAGTCCCTATAG
ATCTTTGTCGTGAATATAAACCAGACACGAGACGACTAGACCTGGAGCCCAGACGCCGTTCGAAGCTAGA
AGTACCGCTTAGGCAGGAGGCCGTTAGGGAAAAGATGCTAAGGCAGGGTTGGTTACGTTGACTCCCCCGT
AGGTTTGGTTTAAATATGATGAAGTGGACGGAAGGAAGGAGGAAGACAAGGAAGGATAAGGTTGCAGGCC
CTGTGCAAGGTAAGAAGATGGAAATTTGATAGAGGTACGCTACTATACTTATACTATACGCTAAGGGAAT
GATTGTATTTATACCCTATACCCCCTAATAACCCCTTATCAATTTAAGAAATAATCCGCATAAGCCCCCG
CTTAAAGATTGGTATCAGAGCCATGAATAGGTCTATGACCAAAACTCAAGAGGATAAAACCTCACCAAAA
TACGAAAGAGTCCTTAACTCTAAAGATAAAAGATCTTTCAAGATCAAAACTAGTTCCCTCACACCGGTGA
CGGGGATCGCATGCGACCTCTAGACCATCACATTGGAGCTTCAGCTGCTCGAGTTCTATAGTGTCACCTA
AATCGTATGTGTATGATACATAAGGTTATGTATTAATTGTAGCCGCGTTCTTACGTCGACGTACCAATTA
CGCCCCGCCCTGTCACTCATCGCAGTACTGTTGTAATTCATTAAGCATTCTGCCGACATGGAAGCCATCA
CAAACGGCATGATGAACCTGAATCGCCAGCGGCATCAGCACCTTGTCGCCTTGCGTATAATATTTGCCCA
TGGTGAAAACGGGGGCGAAGAAGTTGTCCATATTGGCCACGTTTAAATCAAAACTGGTGAAACTCACCCA
GGGATTGGCTGAGACGAAAAACATATTCTCAATAAACCCTTTAGGGAAATAGGCCAGATTTTCACCGTAA
CACGCCACATCTTGCGAATATATGTGTAGAAACTGCCGGAAATCGTCGTGGTATTCACTCCAGAGCGATG
AAAACGTTTCAGTTTGCTCATGGAAAACGGTGTAACAAGGGTGAACACTATCCCATATTACCAGCTCACC
GTCTTTCATTGCCATACGGAACTCCGGATGAGCATTCATCAGGCGGGCAAGAATGTGAATAAAGGCCGGA
TAAAACTTGTGCTTATTTTTCTTTACGGTCTTTAAAAAGGCCGTAATATCCAGCTGAACGGTCTGGTTAT
AGGTACATTGAGCAACTGACTGAAATGCCTCAAAATGTTCTTTACGATGCCATTGGGATATATCAACGGT
GGTATATCCAGTGGTTTCTTTCTCCATTTTAGCTTCCTTAGCTCCTGAAAATCTCGATAACTCATTAAAG
CTTATCGATGATAAGCTGTCAAACATGAGAATTTAGCCCGCCTAATGAGCGGGCTTTTTGTTGTGATCCG
CGTTGCTGGCGTTTTTCCATAGGCTCCGCCCCCCTGACGAGCATCACAAAAATCGACGCTCAAGTCAGAG
GTGGCGAAACCCGACAGGACTATAAAGATACCAGGCGTTTCCCCCCTGGAAGCTCCCTCGTGCGCTCTCC
TGTTCCGACCCTGCCGCTTACCGGATACCTGTCCGCCTTTCTTAATTAACTGCAGGCATGCAAGCTTGGC
ACTGGCCGTCGTTTTACAACGTCGTGACTGGGAAAACCCTGGCGTTACCCAACTTAATCGCCTTGCAGCA
CATCCCCCTTTCGCCAGCTGGCGTAATAGCGAAGAGGCCCGCACCGATCGCCCTTCCCAACAGTTGCGCA
GCCTGAATGGCGAATGCTAGAGCAGCTTGAGCTTGGATCAGATTGTCGTTTCCCGCCTTCAGTTTAGCTT
CATGGAGTCAAAGATTCAAATAGAGGACCTAACAGAACTCGCCGTAAAGACTGGCGAACAGTTCATACAG
AGTCTCTTACGACTCAATGACAAGAAGAAAATCTTCGTCAACATGGTGGAGCACGACACACTTGTCTACT
CCAAAAATATCAAAGATACAGTCTCAGAAGACCAAAGGGCAATTGAGACTTTTCAACAAAGGGTAATATC
CGGAAACCTCCTCGGATTCCATTGCCCAGCTATCTGTCACTTTATTGTGAAGATAGTGGAAAAGGAAGGT
GGCTCCTACAAATGCCATCATTGCGATAAAGGAAAGGCCATCGTTGAAGATGCCTCTGCCGACAGTGGTC
CCAAAGATGGACCCCCACCCACGAGGAGCATCGTGGAAAAAGAAGACGTTCCAACCACGTCTTCAAAGCA
AGTGGATTGATGTGATATCTCCACTGACGTAAGGGATGACGCACAATCCCACTATCCTTCGCAAGACCCT
TCCTCTATATAAGGAAGTTCATTTCATTTGGAGAGAACACGGGGGACTCTTGACCATGGTAGATCTGAGG
GTAAATTTCTAGTTTTTCTCCTTCATTTTCTTGGTTAGGACCCTTTTCTCTTTTTATTTTTTTGAGCTTT
GATCTTTCTTTAAACTGATCTATTTTTTAATTGATTGGTTATGGTGTAAATATTACATAGCTTTAACTGA
TAATCTGATTACTTTATTTCGTGTGTCTATGATGATGATGATAGTTACAGAACCGACGACTCGTCCGTCC
TGTAGAAACCCCAACCCGTGAAATCAAAAAACTCGACGGCCTGTGGGCATTCAGTCTGGATCGCGAAAAC
TGTGGAATTGATCAGCGTTGGTGGGAAAGCGCGTTACAAGAAAGCCGGGCAATTGCTGTGCCAGGCAGTT
TTAACGATCAGTTCGCCGATGCAGATATTCGTAATTATGCGGGCAACGTCTGGTATCAGCGCGAAGTCTT
TATACCGAAAGGTTGGGCAGGCCAGCGTATCGTGCTGCGTTTCGATGCGGTCACTCATTACGGCAAAGTG
TGGGTCAATAATCAGGAAGTGATGGAGCATCAGGGCGGCTATACGCCATTTGAAGCCGATGTCACGCCGT
ATGTTATTGCCGGGAAAAGTGTACGTATCACCGTTTGTGTGAACAACGAACTGAACTGGCAGACTATCCC
GCCGGGAATGGTGATTACCGACGAAAACGGCAAGAAAAAGCAGTCTTACTTCCATGATTTCTTTAACTAT
GCCGGAATCCATCGCAGCGTAATGCTCTACACCACGCCGAACACCTGGGTGGACGATATCACCGTGGTGA
CGCATGTCGCGCAAGACTGTAACCACGCGTCTGTTGACTGGCAGGTGGTGGCCAATGGTGATGTCAGCGT
TGAACTGCGTGATGCGGATCAACAGGTGGTTGCAACTGGACAAGGCACTAGCGGGACTTTGCAAGTGGTG
AATCCGCACCTCTGGCAACCGGGTGAAGGTTATCTCTATGAACTGTGCGTCACAGCCAAAAGCCAGACAG
AGTGTGATATCTACCCGCTTCGCGTCGGCATCCGGTCAGTGGCAGTGAAGGGCGAACAGTTCCTGATTAA
CCACAAACCGTTCTACTTTACTGGCTTTGGTCGTCATGAAGATGCGGACTTGCGTGGCAAAGGATTCGAT
AACGTGCTGATGGTGCACGACCACGCATTAATGGACTGGATTGGGGCCAACTCCTACCGTACCTCGCATT
ACCCTTACGCTGAAGAGATGCTCGACTGGGCAGATGAACATGGCATCGTGGTGATTGATGAAACTGCTGC
TGTCGGCTTTAACCTCTCTTTAGGCATTGGTTTCGAAGCGGGCAACAAGCCGAAAGAACTGTACAGCGAA
GAGGCAGTCAACGGGGAAACTCAGCAAGCGCACTTACAGGCGATTAAAGAGCTGATAGCGCGTGACAAAA
ACCACCCAAGCGTGGTGATGTGGAGTATTGCCAACGAACCGGATACCCGTCCGCAAGGTGCACGGGAATA
TTTCGCGCCACTGGCGGAAGCAACGCGTAAACTCGACCCGACGCGTCCGATCACCTGCGTCAATGTAATG
TTCTGCGACGCTCACACCGATACCATCAGCGATCTCTTTGATGTGCTGTGCCTGAACCGTTATTACGGAT
GGTATGTCCAAAGCGGCGATTTGGAAACGGCAGAGAAGGTACTGGAAAAAGAACTTCTGGCCTGGCAGGA
GAAACTGCATCAGCCGATTATCATCACCGAATACGGCGTGGATACGTTAGCCGGGCTGCACTCAATGTAC
ACCGACATGTGGAGTGAAGAGTATCAGTGTGCATGGCTGGATATGTATCACCGCGTCTTTGATCGCGTCA
GCGCCGTCGTCGGTGAACAGGTATGGAATTTCGCCGATTTTGCGACCTCGCAAGGCATATTGCGCGTTGG
CGGTAACAAGAAAGGGATCTTCACTCGCGACCGCAAACCGAAGTCGGCGGCTTTTCTGCTGCAAAAACGC
TGGACTGGCATGAACTTCGGTGAAAAACCGCAGCAGGGAGGCAAACAAGCTAGCCACCACCACCACCACC
ACGTGTGAATTACAGGTGACCAGCTCGAATTTCCCCGATCGTTCAAACATTTGGCAATAAAGTTTCTTAA
GATTGAATCCTGTTGCCGGTCTTGCGATGATTATCATATAATTTCTGTTGAATTACGTTAAGCATGTAAT
AATTAACATGTAATGCATGACGTTATTTATGAGATGGGTTTTTATGATTAGAGTCCCGCAATTATACATT
TAATACGCGATAGAAAACAAAATATAGCGCGCAAACTAGGATAAATTATCGCGCGCGGTGTCATCTATGT
TACTAGATCGGGAATTAAACTATCAGTGTTTGACAGGATATATTGGCGGGTAAACCTAAGAGAAAAGAGC
GTTTATTAGAATAATCGGATATTTAAAAGGGCGTGAAAAGGTTTATCCGTTCGTCCATTTGTATGTGCAT
GCCAACCACAGGGTTCCCCTCGGGATCAAAGTACTTTGATCCAACCCCTCCGCTGCTATAGTGCAGTCGG
CTTCTGACGTTCAGTGCAGCCGTCTTCTGAAAACGACATGTCGCACAAGTCCTAAGTTACGCGACAGGCT
GCCGCCCTGCCCTTTTCCTGGCGTTTTCTTGTCGCGTGTTTTAGTCGCATAAAGTAGAATACTTGCGACT
AGAACCGGAGACATTACGCCATGAACAAGAGCGCCGCCGCTGGCCTGCTGGGCTATGCCCGCGTCAGCAC
CGACGACCAGGACTTGACCAACCAACGGGCCGAACTGCACGCGGCCGGCTGCACCAAGCTGTTTTCCGAG
AAGATCACCGGCACCAGGCGCGACCGCCCGGAGCTGGCCAGGATGCTTGACCACCTACGCCCTGGCGACG
TTGTGACAGTGACCAGGCTAGACCGCCTGGCCCGCAGCACCCGCGACCTACTGGACATTGCCGAGCGCAT
CCAGGAGGCCGGCGCGGGCCTGCGTAGCCTGGCAGAGCCGTGGGCCGACACCACCACGCCGGCCGGCCGC
ATGGTGTTGACCGTGTTCGCCGGCATTGCCGAGTTCGAGCGTTCCCTAATCATCGACCGCACCCGGAGCG
GGCGCGAGGCCGCCAAGGCCCGAGGCGTGAAGTTTGGCCCCCGCCCTACCCTCACCCCGGCACAGATCGC
GCACGCCCGCGAGCTGATCGACCAGGAAGGCCGCACCGTGAAAGAGGCGGCTGCACTGCTTGGCGTGCAT
CGCTCGACCCTGTACCGCGCACTTGAGCGCAGCGAGGAAGTGACGCCCACCGAGGCCAGGCGGCGCGGTG
CCTTCCGTGAGGACGCATTGACCGAGGCCGACGCCCTGGCGGCCGCCGAGAATGAACGCCAAGAGGAACA
AGCATGAAACCGCACCAGGACGGCCAGGACGAACCGTTTTTCATTACCGAAGAGATCGAGGCGGAGATGA
TCGCGGCCGGGTACGTGTTCGAGCCGCCCGCGCACGTCTCAACCGTGCGGCTGCATGAAATCCTGGCCGG
TTTGTCTGATGCCAAGCTGGCGGCCTGGCCGGCCAGCTTGGCCGCTGAAGAAACCGAGCGCCGCCGTCTA
AAAAGGTGATGTGTATTTGAGTAAAACAGCTTGCGTCATGCGGTCGCTGCGTATATGATGCGATGAGTAA
ATAAACAAATACGCAAGGGGAACGCATGAAGGTTATCGCTGTACTTAACCAGAAAGGCGGGTCAGGCAAG
ACGACCATCGCAACCCATCTAGCCCGCGCCCTGCAACTCGCCGGGGCCGATGTTCTGTTAGTCGATTCCG
ATCCCCAGGGCAGTGCCCGCGATTGGGCGGCCGTGCGGGAAGATCAACCGCTAACCGTTGTCGGCATCGA
CCGCCCGACGATTGACCGCGACGTGAAGGCCATCGGCCGGCGCGACTTCGTAGTGATCGACGGAGCGCCC
CAGGCGGCGGACTTGGCTGTGTCCGCGATCAAGGCAGCCGACTTCGTGCTGATTCCGGTGCAGCCAAGCC
CTTACGACATATGGGCCACCGCCGACCTGGTGGAGCTGGTTAAGCAGCGCATTGAGGTCACGGATGGAAG
GCTACAAGCGGCCTTTGTCGTGTCGCGGGCGATCAAAGGCACGCGCATCGGCGGTGAGGTTGCCGAGGCG
CTGGCCGGGTACGAGCTGCCCATTCTTGAGTCCCGTATCACGCAGCGCGTGAGCTACCCAGGCACTGCCG
CCGCCGGCACAACCGTTCTTGAATCAGAACCCGAGGGCGACGCTGCCCGCGAGGTCCAGGCGCTGGCCGC
TGAAATTAAATCAAAACTCATTTGAGTTAATGAGGTAAAGAGAAAATGAGCAAAAGCACAAACACGCTAA
GTGCCGGCCGTCCGAGCGCACGCAGCAGCAAGGCTGCAACGTTGGCCAGCCTGGCAGACACGCCAGCCAT
GAAGCGGGTCAACTTTCAGTTGCCGGCGGAGGATCACACCAAGCTGAAGATGTACGCGGTACGCCAAGGC
AAGACCATTACCGAGCTGCTATCTGAATACATCGCGCAGCTACCAGAGTAAATGAGCAAATGAATAAATG
AGTAGATGAATTTTAGCGGCTAAAGGAGGCGGCATGGAAAATCAAGAACAACCAGGCACCGACGCCGTGG
AATGCCCCATGTGTGGAGGAACGGGCGGTTGGCCAGGCGTAAGCGGCTGGGTTGCCTGCCGGCCCTGCAA
TGGCACTGGAACCCCCAAGCCCGAGGAATCGGCGTGAGCGGTCGCAAACCATCCGGCCCGGTACAAATCG
GCGCGGCGCTGGGTGATGACCTGGTGGAGAAGTTGAAGGCCGCGCAGGCCGCCCAGCGGCAACGCATCGA
GGCAGAAGCACGCCCCGGTGAATCGTGGCAAGCGGCCGCTGATCGAATCCGCAAAGAATCCCGGCAACCG
CCGGCAGCCGGTGCGCCGTCGATTAGGAAGCCGCCCAAGGGCGACGAGCAACCAGATTTTTTCGTTCCGA
TGCTCTATGACGTGGGCACCCGCGATAGTCGCAGCATCATGGACGTGGCCGTTTTCCGTCTGTCGAAGCG
TGACCGACGAGCTGGCGAGGTGATCCGCTACGAGCTTCCAGACGGGCACGTAGAGGTTTCCGCAGGGCCG
GCCGGCATGGCCAGTGTGTGGGATTACGACCTGGTACTGATGGCGGTTTCCCATCTAACCGAATCCATGA
ACCGATACCGGGAAGGGAAGGGAGACAAGCCCGGCCGCGTGTTCCGTCCACACGTTGCGGACGTACTCAA
GTTCTGCCGGCGAGCCGATGGCGGAAAGCAGAAAGACGACCTGGTAGAAACCTGCATTCGGTTAAACACC
ACGCACGTTGCCATGCAGCGTACGAAGAAGGCCAAGAACGGCCGCCTGGTGACGGTATCCGAGGGTGAAG
CCTTGATTAGCCGCTACAAGATCGTAAAGAGCGAAACCGGGCGGCCGGAGTACATCGAGATCGAGCTAGC
TGATTGGATGTACCGCGAGATCACAGAAGGCAAGAACCCGGACGTGCTGACGGTTCACCCCGATTACTTT
TTGATCGATCCCGGCATCGGCCGTTTTCTCTACCGCCTGGCACGCCGCGCCGCAGGCAAGGCAGAAGCCA
GATGGTTGTTCAAGACGATCTACGAACGCAGTGGCAGCGCCGGAGAGTTCAAGAAGTTCTGTTTCACCGT
GCGCAAGCTGATCGGGTCAAATGACCTGCCGGAGTACGATTTGAAGGAGGAGGCGGGGCAGGCTGGCCCG
ATCCTAGTCATGCGCTACCGCAACCTGATCGAGGGCGAAGCATCCGCCGGTTCCTAATGTACGGAGCAGA
TGCTAGGGCAAATTGCCCTAGCAGGGGAAAAAGGTCGAAAAGGTCTCTTTCCTGTGGATAGCACGTACAT
TGGGAACCCAAAGCCGTACATTGGGAACCGGAACCCGTACATTGGGAACCCAAAGCCGTACATTGGGAAC
CGGTCACACATGTAAGTGACTGATATAAAAGAGAAAAAAGGCGATTTTTCCGCCTAAAACTCTTTAAAAC
TTATTAAAACTCTTAAAACCCGCCTGGCCTGTGCATAACTGTCTGGCCAGCGCACAGCCGAAGAGCTGCA
AAAAGCGCCTACCCTTCGGTCGCTGCGCTCCCTACGCCCCGCCGCTTCGCGTCGGCCTATCGCGGCCGCT
GGCCGCTCAAAAATGGCTGGCCTACGGCCAGGCAATCTACCAGGGCGCGGACAAGCCGCGCCGTCGCCAC
TCGACCGCCGGCGCCCACATCAAGGCACCCTGCCTCGCGCGTTTCGGTGATGACGGTGAAAACCTCTGAC
ACATGCAGCTCCCGGAGACGGTCACAGCTTGTCTGTAAGCGGATGCCGGGAGCAGACAAGCCCGTCAGGG
CGCGTCAGCGGGTGTTGGCGGGTGTCGGGGCGCAGCCATGACCCAGTCACGTAGCGATAGCGGAGTGTAT
ACTGGCTTAACTATGCGGCATCAGAGCAGATTGTACTGAGAGTGCACCATATGCGGTGTGAAATACCGCA
CAGATGCGTAAGGAGAAAATACCGCATCAGGCGCTCTTCCGCTTCCTCGCTCACTGACTCGCTGCGCTCG
GTCGTTCGGCTGCGGCGAGCGGTATCAGCTCACTCAAAGGCGGTAATACGGTTATCCACAGAATCAGGGG
ATAACGCAGGAAAGAACATGTGAGCAAAAGGCCAGCAAAAGGCCAGGAACCGTAAAAAGGCCGCGTTGCT
GGCGTTTTTCCATAGGCTCCGCCCCCCTGACGAGCATCACAAAAATCGACGCTCAAGTCAGAGGTGGCGA
AACCCGACAGGACTATAAAGATACCAGGCGTTTCCCCCTGGAAGCTCCCTCGTGCGCTCTCCTGTTCCGA
CCCTGCCGCTTACCGGATACCTGTCCGCCTTTCTCCCTTCGGGAAGCGTGGCGCTTTCTCATAGCTCACG
CTGTAGGTATCTCAGTTCGGTGTAGGTCGTTCGCTCCAAGCTGGGCTGTGTGCACGAACCCCCCGTTCAG
CCCGACCGCTGCGCCTTATCCGGTAACTATCGTCTTGAGTCCAACCCGGTAAGACACGACTTATCGCCAC
TGGCAGCAGCCACTGGTAACAGGATTAGCAGAGCGAGGTATGTAGGCGGTGCTACAGAGTTCTTGAAGTG
GTGGCCTAACTACGGCTACACTAGAAGGACAGTATTTGGTATCTGCGCTCTGCTGAAGCCAGTTACCTTC
GGAAAAAGAGTTGGTAGCTCTTGATCCGGCAAACAAACCACCGCTGGTAGCGGTGGTTTTTTTGTTTGCA
AGCAGCAGATTACGCGCAGAAAAAAAGGATCTCAAGAAGATCCTTTGATCTTTTCTACGGGGTCTGACGC
TCAGTGGAACGAAAACTCACGTTAAGGGATTTTGGTCATGCATTCTAGGTACTAAAACAATTCATCCAGT
AAAATATAATATTTTATTTTCTCCCAATCAGGCTTGATCCCCAGTAAGTCAAAAAATAGCTCGACATACT
GTTCTTCCCCGATATCCTCCCTGATCGACCGGACGCAGAAGGCAATGTCATACCACTTGTCCGCCCTGCC
GCTTCTCCCAAGATCAATAAAGCCACTTACTTTGCCATCTTTCACAAAGATGTTGCTGTCTCCCAGGTCG
CCGTGGGAAAAGACAAGTTCCTCTTCGGGCTTTTCCGTCTTTAAAAAATCATACAGCTCGCGCGGATCTT
TAAATGGAGTGTCTTCTTCCCAGTTTTCGCAATCCACATCGGCCAGATCGTTATTCAGTAAGTAATCCAA
TTCGGCTAAGCGGCTGTCTAAGCTATTCGTATAGGGACAATCCGATATGTCGATGGAGTGAAAGAGCCTG
ATGCACTCCGCATACAGCTCGATAATCTTTTCAGGGCTTTGTTCATCTTCATACTCTTCCGAGCAAAGGA
CGCCATCGGCCTCACTCATGAGCAGATTGCTCCAGCCATCATGCCGTTCAAAGTGCAGGACCTTTGGAAC
AGGCAGCTTTCCTTCCAGCCATAGCATCATGTCCTTTTCCCGTTCCACATCATAGGTGGTCCCTTTATAC
CGGCTGTCCGTCATTTTTAAATATAGGTTTTCATTTTCTCCCACCAGCTTATATACCTTAGCAGGAGACA
TTCCTTCCGTATCTTTTACGCAGCGGTATTTTTCGATCAGTTTTTTCAATTCCGGTGATATTCTCATTTT
AGCCATTTATTATTTCCTTCCTCTTTTCTACAGTATTTAAAGATACCCCAAGAAGCTAATTATAACAAGA
CGAACTCCAATTCACTGTTCCTTGCATTCTAAAACCTTAAATACCAGAAAACAGCTTTTTCAAAGTTGTT
TTCAAAGTTGGCGTATAACATAGTATCGACGGAGCCGATTTTGAAACCGCGGTGATCACAGGCAGCAACG
CTCTGTCATCGTTACAATCAACATGCTACCCTCCGCGAGATCATCCGTGTTTCAAACCCGGCAGCTTAGT
TGCCGTTCTTCCGAATAGCATCGGTAACATGAGCAAAGTCTGCCGCCTTACAACGGCTCTCCCGCTGACG
CCGTCCCGGACTGATGGGCTGCCTGTATCGAGTGGTGATTTTGTGCCGAGCTGCCGGTCGGGGAGCTGTT
GGCTGGCTGGTGGCAGGATATATTGTGGTGTAAACAAATTGACGCTTAGACAACTTAATAACACATTGCG
GACGTTTTTAATGTACTGAATTAACGCCGAATTAATTCGGGGGATCTGGATTTTAGTACTGGATTTTGGT
TTTAGGAATTAGAAATTTTATTGATAGAAGTATTTTACAAATACAAATACATACTAAGGGTTTCTTATAT
GCTCAACACATGAGCGAAACCCTATAGGAACCCTAATTCCCTTATCTGGGAACTACTCACACATTATTAT
GGAGAAACTCGAGCTTGTCGATCGACAGATCCCGGTCGGCATCTACTCTATTTCTTTGCCCTCGGACGAG
TGCTGGGGCGTCGGTTTCCACTATCGGCGAGTACTTCTACACAGCCATCGGTCCAGACGGCCGCGCTTCT
GCGGGCGATTTGTGTACGCCCGACAGTCCCGGCTCCGGATCGGACGATTGCGTCGCATCGACCCTGCGCC
CAAGCTGCATCATCGAAATTGCCGTCAACCAAGCTCTGATAGAGTTGGTCAAGACCAATGCGGAGCATAT
ACGCCCGGAGTCGTGGCGATCCTGCAAGCTCCGGATGCCTCCGCTCGAAGTAGCGCGTCTGCTGCTCCAT
ACAAGCCAACCACGGCCTCCAGAAGAAGATGTTGGCGACCTCGTATTGGGAATCCCCGAACATCGCCTCG
CTCCAGTCAATGACCGCTGTTATGCGGCCATTGTCCGTCAGGACATTGTTGGAGCCGAAATCCGCGTGCA
CGAGGTGCCGGACTTCGGGGCAGTCCTCGGCCCAAAGCATCAGCTCATCGAGAGCCTGCGCGACGGACGC
ACTGACGGTGTCGTCCATCACAGTTTGCCAGTGATACACATGGGGATCAGCAATCGCGCATATGAAATCA
CGCCATGTAGTGTATTGACCGATTCCTTGCGGTCCGAATGGGCCGAACCCGCTCGTCTGGCTAAGATCGG
CCGCAGCGATCGCATCCATAGCCTCCGCGACCGGTTGTAGAACAGCGGGCAGTTCGGTTTCAGGCAGGTC
TTGCAACGTGACACCCTGTGAACGGCGGGAGATGCAATAGGTCAGGCTCTCGCTAAACTCCCCAATGTCA
AGCACTTCCGGAATCGGGAGCGCGGCCGATGCAAAGTGCCGATAAACATAACGATCTTTGTAGAAACCAT
CGGCGCAGCTATTTACCCGCAGGACATATCCACGCCCTCCTACATCGAAGCTGAAAGCACGAGATTCTTC
GCCCTCCGAGAGCTGCATCAGGTCGGAGACGCTGTCGAACTTTTCGATCAGAAACTTCTCGACAGACGTC
GCGGTGAGTTCAGGCTTTTTCATATCTCATTGCCCCCCGGATCTGCGAAAGCTCGAGAGAGATAGATTTG
TAGAGAGAGACTGGTGATTTCAGCGTGTCCTCTCCAAATGAAATGAACTTCCTTATATAGAGGAAGGGTC
TTGCGAAGGATAGTGGGATTGTGCGTCATCCCTTACGTCAGTGGAGATATCACATCAATCCACTTGCTTT
GAAGACGTGGTTGGAACGTCTTCTTTTTCCACGATGCTCCTCGTGGGTGGGGGTCCATCTTTGGGACCAC
TGTCGGCAGAGGCATCTTGAACGATAGCCTTTCCTTTATCGCAATGATGGCATTTGTAGGTGCCACCTTC
CTTTTCTACTGTCCTTTTGATGAAGTGACAGATAGCTGGGCAATGGAATCCGAGGAGGTTTCCCGATATT
ACCCTTTGTTGAAAAGTCTCAATAGCCCTTTGGTCTTCTGAGACTGTATCTTTGATATTCTTGGAGTAGA
CGAGAGTGTCGTGCTCCACCATGTTGRCAASCTGCTCTAGCCAATACGCAAACCGCCTCTCCCCGCGCGT
TGGCCGATTCATTAATGCAGCTGGCACGACAGGTTTCCCGACTGGAAAGCGGGCAGTGAGCGCAACGCAA
TTAATGTGAGTTAGCTCACTCATTAGGCACCCCAGGCTTTACACTTTATGCTTCCGGCTCGTATGTTGTG
TGGAATTGTGAGCGGATAACAATTTCACACAGGAAACAGCTATGACATGATTACGAATTCGAGCTCGGTA
CCCGGGGATCCTCTAGCTAGATTAATTAAGTTTGCAAGCAGCAGATTACGCGCAGAAAAAAAGGATCTCA
AGGAGATCCTTTGGATCACAAAAAAAAAGCCCGCTCATTAGGCGGGTTAAATTCCCGGGTACTGCAGCCG
ATTCATTAATGCAGGTTAACCTGGCTTATCGAAATTAATACGACTCACTATAGGGAGACCGGCAGATCTG
ATCCCTACTCCAAAAATGTCAAAGATACAGTCTCAGAAGACCAAAGGGCTATTGAGACTTTTCAACAAAG
GGTAATTTCGGGAAACCTCCTCGGATTCCATTGCCCAGCTATCTGTCACTTCATCGAAAGGACAGTGGAA
AAGGAAGGTGGCTCCTACAAATGCCATCATTGCGATAAAGGAAAGGCTATCATTCAAGATGCCTCTGCCG
ACAGTGGTCCCAAAGATGGACCCCCACCCACGAGGAGCATCGTGGGAAAAGAAGACGTTCCAACCACGTC
TTCAAAGCAAGTGGATTGATGTGACATCTCCACTGACGTAAGGGATGACGCACAATCCCACCCCTACTCC
AAAAATGTCAAAGATACTGTCTCAGAAGACCAAAGGGCTAT
