>Addgene plasmid #84216 | Osa-pCAMBIA-1301-STTM399 | depositor partial sequence | sequence record 160767 | Backbone sequence
GATCTGAGGGTAAATTTCTAGTTTTTCTCCTTCATTTTCTTGGTTAGGACCCTTTTCTCTTTTTATTTTT
TTGAGCTTTGATCTTTCTTTAAACTGATCTATTTTTTAATTGATTGGTTATGGTGTAAATATTACATAGC
TTTAACTGATAATCTGATTACTTTATTTCGTGTGTCTATGATGATGATGATAGTTACAGAACCGACGACT
CGTCCGTCCTGTAGAAACCCCAACCCGTGAAATCAAAAAACTCGACGGCCTGTGGGCATTCAGTCTGGAT
CGCGAAAACTGTGGAATTGATCAGCGTTGGTGGGAAAGCGCGTTACAAGAAAGCCGGGCAATTGCTGTGC
CAGGCAGTTTTAACGATCAGTTCGCCGATGCAGATATTCGTAATTATGCGGGCAACGTCTGGTATCAGCG
CGAAGTCTTTATACCGAAAGGTTGGGCAGGCCAGCGTATCGTGCTGCGTTTCGATGCGGTCACTCATTAC
GGCAAAGTGTGGGTCAATAATCAGGAAGTGATGGAGCATCAGGGCGGCTATACGCCATTTGAAGCCGATG
TCACGCCGTATGTTATTGCCGGGAAAAGTGTACGTATCACCGTTTGTGTGAACAACGAACTGAACTGGCA
GACTATCCCGCCGGGAATGGTGATTACCGACGAAAACGGCAAGAAAAAGCAGTCTTACTTCCATGATTTC
TTTAACTATGCCGGAATCCATCGCAGCGTAATGCTCTACACCACGCCGAACACCTGGGTGGACGATATCA
CCGTGGTGACGCATGTCGCGCAAGACTGTAACCACGCGTCTGTTGACTGGCAGGTGGTGGCCAATGGTGA
TGTCAGCGTTGAACTGCGTGATGCGGATCAACAGGTGGTTGCAACTGGACAAGGCACTAGCGGGACTTTG
CAAGTGGTGAATCCGCACCTCTGGCAACCGGGTGAAGGTTATCTCTATGAACTCGAAGTCACAGCCAAAA
GCCAGACAGAGTCTGATATCTACCCGCTTCGCGTCGGCATCCGGTCAGTGGCAGTGAAGGGCCAACAGTT
CCTGATTAACCACAAACCGTTCTACTTTACTGGCTTTGGTCGTCATGAAGATGCGGACTTACGTGGCAAA
GGATTCGATAACGTGCTGATGGTGCACGACCACGCATTAATGGACTGGATTGGGGCCAACTCCTACCGTA
CCTCGCATTACCCTTACGCTGAAGAGATGCTCGACTGGGCAGATGAACATGGCATCGTGGTGATTGATGA
AACTGCTGCTGTCGGCTTTCAGCTGTCTTTAGGCATTGGTTTCGAAGCGGGCAACAAGCCGAAAGAACTG
TACAGCGAAGAGGCAGTCAACGGGGAAACTCAGCAAGCGCACTTACAGGCGATTAAAGAGCTGATAGCGC
GTGACAAAAACCACCCAAGCGTGGTGATGTGGAGTATTGCCAACGAACCGGATACCCGTCCGCAAGGTGC
ACGGGAATATTTCGCGCCACTGGCGGAAGCAACGCGTAAACTCGACCCGACGCGTCCGATCACCTGCGTC
AATGTAATGTTCTGCGACGCTCACACCGATACCATCAGCGATCTCTTTGATGTGCTGTGCCTGAACCGTT
ATTACGGATGGTATGTCCAAAGCGGCGATTTGGAAACGGCAGAGAAGGTACTGGAAAAAGAACTTCTGGC
CTGGCAGGAGAAACTGCATCAGCCGATTATCATCACCGAATACGGCGTGGATACGTTAGCCGGGCTGCAC
TCAATGTACACCGACATGTGGAGTGAAGAGTATCAGTGTGCATGGCTGGATATGTATCACCGCGTCTTTG
ATCGCGTCAGCGCCGTCGTCGGTGAACAGGTATGGAATTTCGCCGATTTTGCGACCTCGCAAGGCATATT
GCGCGTTGGCGGTAACAAGAAAGGGATCTTCACTCGCGACCGCAAACCGAAGTCGGCGGCTTTTCTGCTG
CAAAAACGCTGGACTGGCATGAACTTCGGTGAAAAACCGCAGCAGGGAGGCAAACAAGCTAGCCACCACC
ACCACCACCACGTGTGAATTACAGGTGACCAGCTCGAATTTCCCCGATCGTTCAAACATTTGGCAATAAA
GTTTCTTAAGATTGAATCCTGTTGCCGGTCTTGCGATGATTATCATATAATTTCTGTTGAATTACGTTAA
GCATGTAATAATTAACATGTAATGCATGACGTTATTTATGAGATGGGTTTTTATGATTAGAGTCCCGCAA
TTATACATTTAATACGCGATAGAAAACAAAATATAGCGCGCAAACTAGGATAAATTATCGCGCGCGGTGT
CATCTATGTTACTAGATCGGGAATTAAACTATCAGTGTTTGACAGGATATATTGGCGGGTAAACCTAAGA
GAAAAGAGCGTTTATTAGAATAACGGATATTTAAAAGGGCGTGAAAAGGTTTATCCGTTCGTCCATTTGT
ATGTGCATGCCAACCACAGGGTTCCCCTCGGGATCAAAGTACTTTGATCCAACCCCTCCGCTGCTATAGT
GCAGTCGGCTTCTGACGTTCAGTGCAGCCGTCTTCTGAAAACGACATGTCGCACAAGTCCTAAGTTACGC
GACAGGCTGCCGCCCTGCCCTTTTCCTGGCGTTTTCTTGTCGCGTGTTTTAGTCGCATAAAGTAGAATAC
TTGCGACTAGAACCGGAGACATTACGCCATGAACAAGAGCGCCGCCGCTGGCCTGCTGGGCTATGCCCGC
GTCAGCACCGACGACCAGGACTTGACCAACCAACGGGCCGAACTGCACGCGGCCGGCTGCACCAAGCTGT
TTTCCGAGAAGATCACCGGCACCAGGCGCGACCGCCCGGAGCTGGCCAGGATGCTTGACCACCTACGCCC
TGGCGACGTTGTGACAGTGACCAGGCTAGACCGCCTGGCCCGCAGCACCCGCGACCTACTGGACATTGCC
GAGCGCATCCAGGAGGCCGGCGCGGGCCTGCGTAGCCTGGCAGAGCCGTGGGCCGACACCACCACGCCGG
CCGGCCGCATGGTGTTGACCGTGTTCGCCGGCATTGCCGAGTTCGAGCGTTCCCTAATCATCGACCGCAC
CCGGAGCGGGCGCGAGGCCGCCAAGGCCCGAGGCGTGAAGTTTGGCCCCCGCCCTACCCTCACCCCGGCA
CAGATCGCGCACGCCCGCGAGCTGATCGACCAGGAAGGCCGCACCGTGAAAGAGGCGGCTGCACTGCTTG
GCGTGCATCGCTCGACCCTGTACCGCGCACTTGAGCGCAGCGAGGAAGTGACGCCCACCGAGGCCAGGCG
GCGCGGTGCCTTCCGTGAGGACGCATTGACCGAGGCCGACGCCCTGGCGGCCGCCGAGAATGAACGCCAA
GAGGAACAAGCATGAAACCGCACCAGGACGGCCAGGACGAACCGTTTTTCATTACCGAAGAGATCGAGGC
GGAGATGATCGCGGCCGGGTACGTGTTCGAGCCGCCCGCGCACGTCTCAACCGTGCGGCTGCATGAAATC
CTGGCCGGTTTGTCTGATGCCAAGCTGGCGGCCTGGCCGGCCAGCTTGGCCGCTGAAGAAACCGAGCGCC
GCCGTCTAAAAAGGTGATGTGTATTTGAGTAAAACAGCTTGCGTCATGCGGTCGCTGCGTATATGATGCG
ATGAGTAAATAAACAAATACGCAAGGGGAACGCATGAAGGTTATCGCTGTACTTAACCAGAAAGGCGGGT
CAGGCAAGACGACCATCGCAACCCATCTAGCCCGCGCCCTGCAACTCGCCGGGGCCGATGTTCTGTTAGT
CGATTCCGATCCCCAGGGCAGTGCCCGCGATTGGGCGGCCGTGCGGGAAGATCAACCGCTAACCGTTGTC
GGCATCGACCGCCCGACGATTGACCGCGACGTGAAGGCCATCGGCCGGCGCGACTTCGTAGTGATCGACG
GAGCGCCCCAGGCGGCGGACTTGGCTGTGTCCGCGATCAAGGCAGCCGACTTCGTGCTGATTCCGGTGCA
GCCAAGCCCTTACGACATATGGGCCACCGCCGACCTGGTGGAGCTGGTTAAGCAGCGCATTGAGGTCACG
GATGGAAGGCTACAAGCGGCCTTTGTCGTGTCGCGGGCGATCAAAGGCACGCGCATCGGCGGTGAGGTTG
CCGAGGCGCTGGCCGGGTACGAGCTGCCCATTCTTGAGTCCCGTATCACGCAGCGCGTGAGCTACCCAGG
CACTGCCGCCGCCGGCACAACCGTTCTTGAATCAGAACCCGAGGGCGACGCTGCCCGCGAGGTCCAGGCG
CTGGCCGCTGAAATTAAATCAAAACTCATTTGAGTTAATGAGGTAAAGAGAAAATGAGCAAAAGCACAAA
CACGCTAAGTGCCGGCCGTCCGAGCGCACGCAGCAGCAAGGCTGCAACGTTGGCCAGCCTGGCAGACACG
CCAGCCATGAAGCGGGTCAACTTTCAGTTGCCGGCGGAGGATCACACCAAGCTGAAGATGTACGCGGTAC
GCCAAGGCAAGACCATTACCGAGCTGCTATCTGAATACATCGCGCAGCTACCAGAGTAAATGAGCAAATG
AATAAATGAGTAGATGAATTTTAGCGGCTAAAGGAGGCGGCATGGAAAATCAAGAACAACCAGGCACCGA
CGCCGTGGAATGCCCCATGTGTGGAGGAACGGGCGGTTGGCCAGGCGTAAGCGGCTGGGTTGTCTGCCGG
CCCTGCAATGGCACTGGAACCCCCAAGCCCGAGGAATCGGCGTGAGCGGTCGCAAACCATCCGGCCCGGT
ACAAATCGGCGCGGCGCTGGGTGATGACCTGGTGGAGAAGTTGAAGGCCGCGCAGGCCGCCCAGCGGCAA
CGCATCGAGGCAGAAGCACGCCCCGGTGAATCGTGGCAAGCGGCCGCTGATCGAATCCGCAAAGAATCCC
GGCAACCGCCGGCAGCCGGTGCGCCGTCGATTAGGAAGCCGCCCAAGGGCGACGAGCAACCAGATTTTTT
CGTTCCGATGCTCTATGACGTGGGCACCCGCGATAGTCGCAGCATCATGGACGTGGCCGTTTTCCGTCTG
TCGAAGCGTGACCGACGAGCTGGCGAGGTGATCCGCTACGAGCTTCCAGACGGGCACGTAGAGGTTTCCG
CAGGGCCGGCCGGCATGGCCAGTGTGTGGGATTACGACCTGGTACTGATGGCGGTTTCCCATCTAACCGA
ATCCATGAACCGATACCGGGAAGGGAAGGGAGACAAGCCCGGCCGCGTGTTCCGTCCACACGTTGCGGAC
GTACTCAAGTTCTGCCGGCGAGCCGATGGCGGAAAGCAGAAAGACGACCTGGTAGAAACCTGCATTCGGT
TAAACACCACGCACGTTGCCATGCAGCGTACGAAGAAGGCCAAGAACGGCCGCCTGGTGACGGTATCCGA
GGGTGAAGCCTTGATTAGCCGCTACAAGATCGTAAAGAGCGAAACCGGGCGGCCGGAGTACATCGAGATC
GAGCTAGCTGATTGGATGTACCGCGAGATCACAGAAGGCAAGAACCCGGACGTGCTGACGGTTCACCCCG
ATTACTTTTTGATCGATCCCGGCATCGGCCGTTTTCTCTACCGCCTGGCACGCCGCGCCGCAGGCAAGGC
AGAAGCCAGATGGTTGTTCAAGACGATCTACGAACGCAGTGGCAGCGCCGGAGAGTTCAAGAAGTTCTGT
TTCACCGTGCGCAAGCTGATCGGGTCAAATGACCTGCCGGAGTACGATTTGAAGGAGGAGGCGGGGCAGG
CTGGCCCGATCCTAGTCATGCGCTACCGCAACCTGATCGAGGGCGAAGCATCCGCCGGTTCCTAATGTAC
GGAGCAGATGCTAGGGCAAATTGCCCTAGCAGGGGAAAAAGGTCGAAAAGGTCTCTTTCCTGTGGATAGC
ACGTACATTGGGAACCCAAAGCCGTACATTGGGAACCGGAACCCGTACATTGGGAACCCAAAGCCGTACA
TTGGGAACCGGTCACACATGTAAGTGACTGATATAAAAGAGAAAAAAGGCGATTTTTCCGCCTAAAACTC
TTTAAAACTTATTAAAACTCTTAAAACCCGCCTGGCCTGTGCATAACTGTCTGGCCAGCGCACAGCCGAA
GAGCTGCAAAAAGCGCCTACCCTTCGGTCGCTGCGCTCCCTACGCCCCGCCGCTTCGCGTCGGCCTATCG
CGGCCGCTGGCCGCTCAAAAATGGCTGGCCTACGGCCAGGCAATCTACCAGGGCGCGGACAAGCCGCGCC
GTCGCCACTCGACCGCCGGCGCCCACATCAAGGCACCCTGCCTCGCGCGTTTCGGTGATGACGGTGAAAA
CCTCTGACACATGCAGCTCCCGGAGACGGTCACAGCTTGTCTGTAAGCGGATGCCGGGAGCAGACAAGCC
CGTCAGGGCGCGTCAGCGGGTGTTGGCGGGTGTCGGGGCGCAGCCATGACCCAGTCACGTAGCGATAGCG
GAGTGTATACTGGCTTAACTATGCGGCATCAGAGCAGATTGTACTGAGAGTGCACCATATGCGGTGTGAA
ATACCGCACAGATGCGTAAGGAGAAAATACCGCATCAGGCGCTCTTCCGCTTCCTCGCTCACTGACTCGC
TGCGCTCGGTCGTTCGGCTGCGGCGAGCGGTATCAGCTCACTCAAAGGCGGTAATACGGTTATCCACAGA
ATCAGGGGATAACGCAGGAAAGAACATGTGAGCAAAAGGCCAGCAAAAGGCCAGGAACCGTAAAAAGGCC
GCGTTGCTGGCGTTTTTCCATAGGCTCCGCCCCCCTGACGAGCATCACAAAAATCGACGCTCAAGTCAGA
GGTGGCGAAACCCGACAGGACTATAAAGATACCAGGCGTTTCCCCCTGGAAGCTCCCTCGTGCGCTCTCC
TGTTCCGACCCTGCCGCTTACCGGATACCTGTCCGCCTTTCTCCCTTCGGGAAGCGTGGCGCTTTCTCAT
AGCTCACGCTGTAGGTATCTCAGTTCGGTGTAGGTCGTTCGCTCCAAGCTGGGCTGTGTGCACGAACCCC
CCGTTCAGCCCGACCGCTGCGCCTTATCCGGTAACTATCGTCTTGAGTCCAACCCGGTAAGACACGACTT
ATCGCCACTGGCAGCAGCCACTGGTAACAGGATTAGCAGAGCGAGGTATGTAGGCGGTGCTACAGAGTTC
TTGAAGTGGTGGCCTAACTACGGCTACACTAGAAGGACAGTATTTGGTATCTGCGCTCTGCTGAAGCCAG
TTACCTTCGGAAAAAGAGTTGGTAGCTCTTGATCCGGCAAACAAACCACCGCTGGTAGCGGTGGTTTTTT
TGTTTGCAAGCAGCAGATTACGCGCAGAAAAAAAGGATCTCAAGAAGATCCTTTGATCTTTTCTACGGGG
TCTGACGCTCAGTGGAACGAAAACTCACGTTAAGGGATTTTGGTCATGCATTCTAGGTACTAAAACAATT
CATCCAGTAAAATATAATATTTTATTTTCTCCCAATCAGGCTTGATCCCCAGTAAGTCAAAAAATAGCTC
GACATACTGTTCTTCCCCGATATCCTCCCTGATCGACCGGACGCAGAAGGCAATGTCATACCACTTGTCC
GCCCTGCCGCTTCTCCCAAGATCAATAAAGCCACTTACTTTGCCATCTTTCACAAAGATGTTGCTGTCTC
CCAGGTCGCCGTGGGAAAAGACAAGTTCCTCTTCGGGCTTTTCCGTCTTTAAAAAATCATACAGCTCGCG
CGGATCTTTAAATGGAGTGTCTTCTTCCCAGTTTTCGCAATCCACATCGGCCAGATCGTTATTCAGTAAG
TAATCCAATTCGGCTAAGCGGCTGTCTAAGCTATTCGTATAGGGACAATCCGATATGTCGATGGAGTGAA
AGAGCCTGATGCACTCCGCATACAGCTCGATAATCTTTTCAGGGCTTTGTTCATCTTCATACTCTTCCGA
GCAAAGGACGCCATCGGCCTCACTCATGAGCAGATTGCTCCAGCCATCATGCCGTTCAAAGTGCAGGACC
TTTGGAACAGGCAGCTTTCCTTCCAGCCATAGCATCATGTCCTTTTCCCGTTCCACATCATAGGTGGTCC
CTTTATACCGGCTGTCCGTCATTTTTAAATATAGGTTTTCATTTTCTCCCACCAGCTTATATACCTTAGC
AGGAGACATTCCTTCCGTATCTTTTACGCAGCGGTATTTTTCGATCAGTTTTTTCAATTCCGGTGATATT
CTCATTTTAGCCATTTATTATTTCCTTCCTCTTTTCTACAGTATTTAAAGATACCCCAAGAAGCTAATTA
TAACAAGACGAACTCCAATTCACTGTTCCTTGCATTCTAAAACCTTAAATACCAGAAAACAGCTTTTTCA
AAGTTGTTTTCAAAGTTGGCGTATAACATAGTATCGACGGAGCCGATTTTGAAACCGCGGTGATCACAGG
CAGCAACGCTCTGTCATCGTTACAATCAACATGCTACCCTCCGCGAGATCATCCGTGTTTCAAACCCGGC
AGCTTAGTTGCCGTTCTTCCGAATAGCATCGGTAACATGAGCAAAGTCTGCCGCCTTACAACGGCTCTCC
CGCTGACGCCGTCCCGGACTGATGGGCTGCCTGTATCGAGTGGTGATTTTGTGCCGAGCTGCCGGTCGGG
GAGCTGTTGGCTGGCTGGTGGCAGGATATATTGTGGTGTAAACAAATTGACGCTTAGACAACTTAATAAC
ACATTGCGGACGTTTTTAATGTACTGAATTAACGCCGAATTAATTCGGGGGATCTGGATTTTAGTACTGG
ATTTTGGTTTTAGGAATTAGAAATTTTATTGATAGAAGTATTTTACAAATACAAATACATACTAAGGGTT
TCTTATATGCTCAACACATGAGCGAAACCCTATAGGAACCCTAATTCCCTTATCTGGGAACTACTCACAC
ATTATTATGGAGAAACTCGAGCTTGTCGATCGACAGATCCGGTCGGCATCTACTCTATTTCTTTGCCCTC
GGACGAGTGCTGGGGCGTCGGTTTCCACTATCGGCGAGTACTTCTACACAGCCATCGGTCCAGACGGCCG
CGCTTCTGCGGGCGATTTGTGTACGCCCGACAGTCCCGGCTCCGGATCGGACGATTGCGTCGCATCGACC
CTGCGCCCAAGCTGCATCATCGAAATTGCCGTCAACCAAGCTCTGATAGAGTTGGTCAAGACCAATGCGG
AGCATATACGCCCGGAGTCGTGGCGATCCTGCAAGCTCCGGATGCCTCCGCTCGAAGTAGCGCGTCTGCT
GCTCCATACAAGCCAACCACGGCCTCCAGAAGAAGATGTTGGCGACCTCGTATTGGGAATCCCCGAACAT
CGCCTCGCTCCAGTCAATGACCGCTGTTATGCGGCCATTGTCCGTCAGGACATTGTTGGAGCCGAAATCC
GCGTGCACGAGGTGCCGGACTTCGGGGCAGTCCTCGGCCCAAAGCATCAGCTCATCGAGAGCCTGCGCGA
CGGACGCACTGACGGTGTCGTCCATCACAGTTTGCCAGTGATACACATGGGGATCAGCAATCGCGCATAT
GAAATCACGCCATGTAGTGTATTGACCGATTCCTTGCGGTCCGAATGGGCCGAACCCGCTCGTCTGGCTA
AGATCGGCCGCAGCGATCGCATCCATAGCCTCCGCGACCGGTTGTAGAACAGCGGGCAGTTCGGTTTCAG
GCAGGTCTTGCAACGTGACACCCTGTGCACGGCGGGAGATGCAATAGGTCAGGCTCTCGCTAAACTCCCC
AATGTCAAGCACTTCCGGAATCGGGAGCGCGGCCGATGCAAAGTGCCGATAAACATAACGATCTTTGTAG
AAACCATCGGCGCAGCTATTTACCCGCAGGACATATCCACGCCCTCCTACATCGAAGCTGAAAGCACGAG
ATTCTTCGCCCTCCGAGAGCTGCATCAGGTCGGAGACGCTGTCGAACTTTTCGATCAGAAACTTCTCGAC
AGACGTCGCGGTGAGTTCAGGCTTTTTCATATCTCATTGCCCCCCGGGATCTGCGAAAGCTCGAGAGAGA
TAGATTTGTAGAGAGAGACTGGTGATTTCAGCGTGTCCTCTCCAAATGAAATGAACTTCCTTATATAGAG
GAAGGTCTTGCGAAGGATAGTGGGATTGTGCGTCATCCCTTACGTCAGTGGAGATATCACATCAATCCAC
TTGCTTTGAAGACGTGGTTGGAACGTCTTCTTTTTCCACGATGCTCCTCGTGGGTGGGGGTCCATCTTTG
GGACCACTGTCGGCAGAGGCATCTTGAACGATAGCCTTTCCTTTATCGCAATGATGGCATTTGTAGGTGC
CACCTTCCTTTTCTACTGTCCTTTTGATGAAGTGACAGATAGCTGGGCAATGGAATCCGAGGAGGTTTCC
CGATATTACCCTTTGTTGAAAAGTCTCAATAGCCCTTTGGTCTTCTGAGACTGTATCTTTGATATTCTTG
GAGTAGACGAGAGTGTCGTGCTCCACCATGTTATCACATCAATCCACTTGCTTTGAAGACGTGGTTGGAA
CGTCTTCTTTTTCCACGATGCTCCTCGTGGGTGGGGGTCCATCTTTGGGACCACTGTCGGCAGAGGCATC
TTGAACGATAGCCTTTCCTTTATCGCAATGATGGCATTTGTAGGTGCCACCTTCCTTTTCTACTGTCCTT
TTGATGAAGTGACAGATAGCTGGGCAATGGAATCCGAGGAGGTTTCCCGATATTACCCTTTGTTGAAAAG
TCTCAATAGCCCTTTGGTCTTCTGAGACTGTATCTTTGATATTCTTGGAGTAGACGAGAGTGTCGTGCTC
CACCATGTTGGCAAGCTGCTCTAGCCAATACGCAAACCGCCTCTCCCCGCGCGTTGGCCGATTCATTAAT
GCAGCTGGCACGACAGGTTTCCCGACTGGAAAGCGGGCAGTGAGCGCAACGCAATTAATGTGAGTTAGCT
CACTCATTAGGCACCCCAGGCTTTACACTTTATGCTTCCGGCTCGTATGTTGTGTGGAATTGTGAGCGGA
TAACAATTTCACACAGGAAACAGCTATGACCATGATTACGAATTCGAGCTCGGTACCCGGGGATCCTCTA
GAGTCGACCTGCAGGCATGCAAGCTTGGCACTGGCCGTCGTTTTACAACGTCGTGACTGGGAAAACCCTG
GCGTTACCCAACTTAATCGCCTTGCAGCACATCCCCCTTTCGCCAGCTGGCGTAATAGCGAAGAGGCCCG
CACCGATCGCCCTTCCCAACAGTTGCGCAGCCTGAATGGCGAATGCTAGAGCAGCTTGAGCTTGGATCAG
ATTGTCGTTTCCCGCCTTCAGTTTAGCTTCATGGAGTCAAAGATTCAAATAGAGGACCTAACAGAACTCG
CCGTAAAGACTGGCGAACAGTTCATACAGAGTCTCTTACGACTCAATGACAAGAAGAAAATCTTCGTCAA
CATGGTGGAGCACGACACACTTGTCTACTCCAAAAATATCAAAGATACAGTCTCAGAAGACCAAAGGGCA
ATTGAGACTTTTCAACAAAGGGTAATATCCGGAAACCTCCTCGGATTCCATTGCCCAGCTATCTGTCACT
TTATTGTGAAGATAGTGGAAAAGGAAGGTGGCTCCTACAAATGCCATCATTGCGATAAAGGAAAGGCCAT
CGTTGAAGATGCCTCTGCCGACAGTGGTCCCAAAGATGGACCCCCACCCACGAGGAGCATCGTGGAAAAA
GAAGACGTTCCAACCACGTCTTCAAAGCAAGTGGATTGATGTGATATCTCCACTGACGTAAGGGATGACG
CACAATCCCACTATCCTTCGCAAGACCCTTCCTCTATATAAGGAAGTTCATTTCATTTGGAGAGAACACG
GGGGACTCTTGACCATGGTA
