>Addgene plasmid #84216 | Osa-pCAMBIA-1301-STTM399 | depositor partial sequence | sequence record 174497 | STTM399
CATTTGGAGAGGACAGCCCAAGCTTCAGGGCAATTCCTATCCTTTGGCAGTTGTTGTTGTTATGGTCTAA
TTTAAATATGGTCTAAAGAAGAAGAATCTGGGCAAATCCTATCCTTTGGCAGAATTCGGTACGCTGAAAT
CACCAG
